>Addgene plasmid #248124 | pFUW-SNAP25B-G43R | addgene full sequence | sequence record 493390 | Addgene NGS Result
TCGACGGATCGGGAGATCTCCCGATCCCCTATGGTGCACTCTCAGTACAATCTGCTCTGATGCCGCATAG
TTAAGCCAGTATCTGCTCCCTGCTTGTGTGTTGGAGGTCGCTGAGTAGTGCGCGAGCAAAATTTAAGCTA
CAACAAGGCAAGGCTTGACCGACAATTGCATGAAGAATCTGCTTAGGGTTAGGCGTTTTGCGCTGCTTCG
CGATGTACGGGCCAGATATACGCGTTGACATTGATTATTGACTAGTTATTAATAGTAATCAATTACGGGG
TCATTAGTTCATAGCCCATATATGGAGTTCCGCGTTACATAACTTACGGTAAATGGCCCGCCTGGCTGAC
CGCCCAACGACCCCCGCCCATTGACGTCAATAATGACGTATGTTCCCATAGTAACGCCAATAGGGACTTT
CCATTGACGTCAATGGGTGGAGTATTTACGGTAAACTGCCCACTTGGCAGTACATCAAGTGTATCATATG
CCAAGTACGCCCCCTATTGACGTCAATGACGGTAAATGGCCCGCCTGGCATTATGCCCAGTACATGACCT
TATGGGACTTTCCTACTTGGCAGTACATCTACGTATTAGTCATCGCTATTACCATGGTGATGCGGTTTTG
GCAGTACATCAATGGGCGTGGATAGCGGTTTGACTCACGGGGATTTCCAAGTCTCCACCCCATTGACGTC
AATGGGAGTTTGTTTTGGCACCAAAATCAACGGGACTTTCCAAAATGTCGTAACAACTCCGCCCCATTGA
CGCAAATGGGCGGTAGGCGTGTACGGTGGGAGGTCTATATAAGCAGCGCGTTTTGCCTGTACTGGGTCTC
TCTGGTTAGACCAGATCTGAGCCTGGGAGCTCTCTGGCTAACTAGGGAACCCACTGCTTAAGCCTCAATA
AAGCTTGCCTTGAGTGCTTCAAGTAGTGTGTGCCCGTCTGTTGTGTGACTCTGGTAACTAGAGATCCCTC
AGACCCTTTTAGTCAGTGTGGAAAATCTCTAGCAGTGGCGCCCGAACAGGGACTTGAAAGCGAAAGGGAA
ACCAGAGGAGCTCTCTCGACGCAGGACTCGGCTTGCTGAAGCGCGCACGGCAAGAGGCGAGGGGCGGCGA
CTGGTGAGTACGCCAAAAATTTTGACTAGCGGAGGCTAGAAGGAGAGAGATGGGTGCGAGAGCGTCAGTA
TTAAGCGGGGGAGAATTAGATCGCGATGGGAAAAAATTCGGTTAAGGCCAGGGGGAAAGAAAAAATATAA
ATTAAAACATATAGTATGGGCAAGCAGGGAGCTAGAACGATTCGCAGTTAATCCTGGCCTGTTAGAAACA
TCAGAAGGCTGTAGACAAATACTGGGACAGCTACAACCATCCCTTCAGACAGGATCAGAAGAACTTAGAT
CATTATATAATACAGTAGCAACCCTCTATTGTGTGCATCAAAGGATAGAGATAAAAGACACCAAGGAAGC
TTTAGACAAGATAGAGGAAGAGCAAAACAAAAGTAAGACCACCGCACAGCAAGCGGCCGCTGATCTTCAG
ACCTGGAGGAGGAGATATGAGGGACAATTGGAGAAGTGAATTATATAAATATAAAGTAGTAAAAATTGAA
CCATTAGGAGTAGCACCCACCAAGGCAAAGAGAAGAGTGGTGCAGAGAGAAAAAAGAGCAGTGGGAATAG
GAGCTTTGTTCCTTGGGTTCTTGGGAGCAGCAGGAAGCACTATGGGCGCAGCGTCAATGACGCTGACGGT
ACAGGCCAGACAATTATTGTCTGGTATAGTGCAGCAGCAGAACAATTTGCTGAGGGCTATTGAGGCGCAA
CAGCATCTGTTGCAACTCACAGTCTGGGGCATCAAGCAGCTCCAGGCAAGAATCCTGGCTGTGGAAAGAT
ACCTAAAGGATCAACAGCTCCTGGGGATTTGGGGTTGCTCTGGAAAACTCATTTGCACCACTGCTGTGCC
TTGGAATGCTAGTTGGAGTAATAAATCTCTGGAACAGATTTGGAATCACACGACCTGGATGGAGTGGGAC
AGAGAAATTAACAATTACACAAGCTTAATACACTCCTTAATTGAAGAATCGCAAAACCAGCAAGAAAAGA
ATGAACAAGAATTATTGGAATTAGATAAATGGGCAAGTTTGTGGAATTGGTTTAACATAACAAATTGGCT
GTGGTATATAAAATTATTCATAATGATAGTAGGAGGCTTGGTAGGTTTAAGAATAGTTTTTGCTGTACTT
TCTATAGTGAATAGAGTTAGGCAGGGATATTCACCATTATCGTTTCAGACCCACCTCCCAACCCCGAGGG
GACCCGACAGGCCCGAAGGAATAGAAGAAGAAGGTGGAGAGAGAGACAGAGACAGATCCATTCGATTAGT
GAACGGATCGGCACTGCGTGCGCCAATTCTGCAGACAAATGGCAGTATTCATCCACAATTTTAAAAGAAA
AGGGGGGATTGGGGGGTACAGTGCAGGGGAAAGAATAGTAGACATAATAGCAACAGACATACAAACTAAA
GAATTACAAAAACAAATTACAAAAATTCAAAATTTTCGGGTTTATTACAGGGACAGCAGAGATCCAGTTT
GGTTAATTAACCCGTGTCGGCTCCAGATCTGGCCTCCGCGCCGGGTTTTGGCGCCTCCCGCGGGCGCCCC
CCTCCTCACGGCGAGCGCTGCCACGTCAGACGAAGGGCGCAGCGAGCGTCCTGATCCTTCCGCCCGGACG
CTCAGGACAGCGGCCCGCTGCTCATAAGACTCGGCCTTAGAACCCCAGTATCAGCAGAAGGACATTTTAG
GACGGGACTTGGGTGACTCTAGGGCACTGGTTTTCTTTCCAGAGAGCGGAACAGGCGAGGAAAAGTAGTC
CCTTCTCGGCGATTCTGCGGAGGGATCTCCGTGGGGCGGTGAACGCCGATGATTATATAAGGACGCGCCG
GGTGTGGCACAGCTAGTTCCGTCGCAGCCGGGATTTGGGTCGCGGTTCTTGTTTGTGGATCGCTGTGATC
GTCACTTGGTGAGTAGCGGGCTGCTGGGCTGGCCGGGGCTTTCGTGGCCGCCGGGCCGCTCGGTGGGACG
GAAGCGTGTGGAGAGACCGCCAAGGGCTGTAGTCTGGGTCCGCGAGCAAGGTTGCCCTGAACTGGGGGTT
GGGGGGAGCGCAGCAAAATGGCGGCTGTTCCCGAGTCTTGAATGGAAGACGCTTGTGAGGCGGGCTGTGA
GGTCGTTGAAACAAGGTGGGGGGCATGGTGGGCGGCAAGAACCCAAGGTCTTGAGGCCTTCGCTAATGCG
GGAAAGCTCTTATTCGGGTGAGATGGGCTGGGGCACCATCTGGGGACCCTGACGTGAAGTTTGTCACTGA
CTGGAGAACTCGGTTTGTCGTCTGTTGCGGGGGCGGCAGTTATGGCGGTGCCGTTGGGCAGTGCACCCGT
ACCTTTGGGAGCGCGCGCCCTCGTCGTGTCGTGACGTCACCCGTTCTGTTGGCTTATAATGCAGGGTGGG
GCCACCTGCCGGTAGGTGTGCGGTAGGCTTTTCTCCGTCGCAGGACGCAGGGTTCGGGCCTAGGGTAGGC
TCTCCTGAATCGACAGGCGCCGGACCTCTGGTGAGGGGAGGGATAAGTGAGGCGTCAGTTTCTTTGGTCG
GTTTTATGTACCTATCTTCTTAAGTAGCTGAAGCTCCGGTTTTGAACTATGCGCTCGGGGTTGGCGAGTG
TGTTTTGTGAAGTTTTTTAGGCACCTTTTGAAATGTAATCATTTGGGTCAATATGTAATTTTCAGTGTTA
GACTAGTAAATTGTCCGCTAAATTCTGGCCGTTTTTGGCTTTTTTGTTAGACGAAGCTTGGGCTGCAGGT
CGACTCTAGAGGATCGAATTCATGGCCGAGGACGCAGACATGCGCAATGAGCTGGAGGAGATGCAGCGAA
GGGCTGACCAGTTGGCTGATGAGTCGCTGGAAAGCACCCGTCGTATGCTGCAACTGGTTGAAGAGAGTAA
AGATGCTCGTATCAGGACTTTGGTTATGTTGGATGAACAAGGAGAACAACTGGAACGCATTGAGGAAGGG
ATGGACCAAATCAATAAGGACATGAAAGAAGCAGAAAAGAATTTGACGGACCTAGGAAAATTCTGCGGGC
TTTGTGTGTGTCCCTGTAACAAGCTTAAATCAAGTGATGCTTACAAAAAAGCCTGGGGCAATAATCAGGA
CGGAGTGGTGGCCAGCCAGCCTGCTCGTGTAGTGGACGAACGGGAGCAGATGGCCATCAGTGGCGGCTTC
ATCCGCAGGGTAACAAATGATGCCCGAGAAAATGAAATGGATGAAAACCTAGAGCAGGTGAGCGGCATCA
TCGGGAACCTCCGTCACATGGCCCTGGATATGGGCAATGAGATCGATACACAGAATCGCCAGATCGACAG
GATCATGGAGAAGGCTGATTCCAACAAAACCAGAATTGATGAGGCCAACCAACGTGCAACAAAGATGCTG
GGAAGTGGTTAAGGATCCGTTAACAATTCGATATCAAGCTTATCGATAATCAACCTCTGGATTACAAAAT
TTGTGAAAGATTGACTGGTATTCTTAACTATGTTGCTCCTTTTACGCTATGTGGATACGCTGCTTTAATG
CCTTTGTATCATGCTATTGCTTCCCGTATGGCTTTCATTTTCTCCTCCTTGTATAAATCCTGGTTGCTGT
CTCTTTATGAGGAGTTGTGGCCCGTTGTCAGGCAACGTGGCGTGGTGTGCACTGTGTTTGCTGACGCAAC
CCCCACTGGTTGGGGCATTGCCACCACCTGTCAGCTCCTTTCCGGGACTTTCGCTTTCCCCCTCCCTATT
GCCACGGCGGAACTCATCGCCGCCTGCCTTGCCCGCTGCTGGACAGGGGCTCGGCTGTTGGGCACTGACA
ATTCCGTGGTGTTGTCGGGGAAATCATCGTCCTTTCCTTGGCTGCTCGCCTGTGTTGCCACCTGGATTCT
GCGCGGGACGTCCTTCTGCTACGTCCCTTCGGCCCTCAATCCAGCGGACCTTCCTTCCCGCGGCCTGCTG
CCGGCTCTGCGGCCTCTTCCGCGTCTTCGCCTTCGCCCTCAGACGAGTCGGATCTCCCTTTGGGCCGCCT
CCCCGCATCGATACCGTCGACCTCGAGACCTAGAAAAACATGGAGCAATCACAAGTAGCAATACAGCAGC
TACCAATGCTGATTGTGCCTGGCTAGAAGCACAAGAGGAGGAGGAGGTGGGTTTTCCAGTCACACCTCAG
GTACCTTTAAGACCAATGACTTACAAGGCAGCTGTAGATCTTAGCCACTTTTTAAAAGAAAAGGGGGGAC
TGGAAGGGCTAATTCACTCCCAACGAAGACAAGATATCCTTGATCTGTGGATCTACCACACACAAGGCTA
CTTCCCTGATTGGCAGAACTACACACCAGGGCCAGGGATCAGATATCCACTGACCTTTGGATGGTGCTAC
AAGCTAGTACCAGTTGAGCAAGAGAAGGTAGAAGAAGCCAATGAAGGAGAGAACACCCGCTTGTTACACC
CTGTGAGCCTGCATGGGATGGATGACCCGGAGAGAGAAGTATTAGAGTGGAGGTTTGACAGCCGCCTAGC
ATTTCATCACATGGCCCGAGAGCTGCATCCGGACTGTACTGGGTCTCTCTGGTTAGACCAGATCTGAGCC
TGGGAGCTCTCTGGCTAACTAGGGAACCCACTGCTTAAGCCTCAATAAAGCTTGCCTTGAGTGCTTCAAG
TAGTGTGTGCCCGTCTGTTGTGTGACTCTGGTAACTAGAGATCCCTCAGACCCTTTTAGTCAGTGTGGAA
AATCTCTAGCAGGGCCCGTTTAAACCCGCTGATCAGCCTCGACTGTGCCTTCTAGTTGCCAGCCATCTGT
TGTTTGCCCCTCCCCCGTGCCTTCCTTGACCCTGGAAGGTGCCACTCCCACTGTCCTTTCCTAATAAAAT
GAGGAAATTGCATCGCATTGTCTGAGTAGGTGTCATTCTATTCTGGGGGGTGGGGTGGGGCAGGACAGCA
AGGGGGAGGATTGGGAAGACAATAGCAGGCATGCTGGGGATGCGGTGGGCTCTATGGCTTCTGAGGCGGA
AAGAACCAGCTGGGGCTCTAGGGGGTATCCCC
[124 nt withheld, positions 6123-6246]
C
[91 nt withheld, positions 6248-6338]
A
[49 nt withheld, positions 6340-6388]
CCTTTGACGTTGGAGTCCACGTTCTTT
[37 nt withheld, positions 6416-6452]
ACCCTATCTCGGTCTATTCTTTTGATTTATAAGGGATTTTGCCGATTTCGGCCTATTGGTTAAAAAATGA
GCTGATTTAACAAAAATTTAACGCGAATTAATTCTGTGGAATGTGTGTCAGTTAGGGTGTGGAAAGTCCC
CAGGCTCCCCAGCAGGCAGAAGTATGCAAAGCATGCATCTCAATTAGTCAGCAACCAGGTGTGGAAAGTC
CCCAGGCTCCCCAGCAGGCAGAAGTATGCAAAGCATGCATCTCAATTAGTCAGCAACCATAGTCCCGCCC
CTAACTCCGCCCATCCCGCCCCTAACTCCGCCCAGTTCCGCCCATTCTCCGCCCCATGGCTGACTAATTT
TTTTTATTTATGCAGAGGCCGAGGCCGCCTCTGCCTCTGAGCTATTCCAGAAGTAGTGAGGAGGCTTTTT
TGGAGGCCTAGGCTTTTGCAAAAAGCTCCCGGGAGCTTGTATATCCATTTTCGGATCTGATCAGCACGTG
TTGACAATTAATCATCGGCATAGTATATCGGCATAGTATAATACGACAAGGTGAGGAACTAAACCATGGC
CAAGTTGACCAGTGCCGTTCCGGTGCTCACCGCGCGCGACGTCGCCGGAGCGGTCGAGTTCTGGACCGAC
CGGCTCGGGTTCTCCCGGGACTTCGTGGAGGACGACTTCGCCGGTGTGGTCCGGGACGACGTGACCCTGT
TCATCAGCGCGGTCCAGGACCAGGTGGTGCCGGACAACACCCTGGCCTGGGTGTGGGTGCGCGGCCTGGA
CGAGCTGTACGCCGAGTGGTCGGAGGTCGTGTCCACGAACTTCCGGGACGCCTCCGGGCCGGCCATGACC
GAGATCGGCGAGCAGCCGTGGGGGCGGGAGTTCGCCCTGCGCGACCCGGCCGGCAACTGCGTGCACTTCG
TGGCCGAGGAGCAGGACTGACACGTGCTACGAGATTTCGATTCCACCGCCGCCTTCTATGAAAGGTTGGG
CTTCGGAATCGTTTTCCGGGACGCCGGCTGGATGATCCTCCAGCGCGGGGATCTCATGCTGGAGTTCTTC
GCCCACCCCAACTTGTTTATTGCAGCTTATAATGGTTACAAATAAAGCAATAGCATCACAAATTTCACAA
ATAAAGCATTTTTTTCACTGCATTCTAGTTGTGGTTTGTCCAAACTCATCAATGTATCTTATCATGTCTG
TATACCGTCGACCTCTAGCTAGAGCTTGGCGTAATCATGGTCATAGCTGTTTCCTGTGTGAAATTGTTAT
CCGCTCACAATTCCACACAACATACGAGCCGGAAGCATAAAGTGTAAAGCCTGGGGTGCCTAATGAGTGA
GCTAACTCACATTAATTGCGTTGCGCTCACTGCCCGCTTTCCAGTCGGGAAACCTGTCGTGCCAGCTGCA
TTAATGAATCGGCCAACGCGCGGGGAGAGGCGGTTTGCGTATTGGGCGCTCTTCCGCTTCCTCGCTCACT
GACTCGCTGCGCTCGGTCGTTCGGCTGCGGCGAGCGGTATCAGCTCACTCAAAGGCGGTAATACGGTTAT
CCACAGAATCAGGGGATAACGCAGGAAAGAACATGTGAGCAAAAGGCCAGCAAAAGGCCAGGAACCGTAA
AAAGGCCGCGTTGCTGGCGTTTTTCCATAGGCTCCGCCCCCCTGACGAGCATCACAAAAATCGACGCTCA
AGTCAGAGGTGGCGAAACCCGACAGGACTATAAAGATACCAGGCGTTTCCCCCTGGAAGCTCCCTCGTGC
GCTCTCCTGTTCCGACCCTGCCGCTTACCGGATACCTGTCCGCCTTTCTCCCTTCGGGAAGCGTGGCGCT
TTCTCATAGCTCACGCTGTAGGTATCTCAGTTCGGTGTAGGTCGTTCGCTCCAAGCTGGGCTGTGTGCAC
GAACCCCCCGTTCAGCCCGACCGCTGCGCCTTATCCGGTAACTATCGTCTTGAGTCCAACCCGGTAAGAC
ACGACTTATCGCCACTGGCAGCAGCCACTGGTAACAGGATTAGCAGAGCGAGGTATGTAGGCGGTGCTAC
AGAGTTCTTGAAGTGGTGGCCTAACTACGGCTACACTAGAAGAACAGTATTTGGTATCTGCGCTCTGCTG
AAGCCAGTTACCTTCGGAAAAAGAGTTGGTAGCTCTTGATCCGGCAAACAAACCACCGCTGGTAGCGGTG
GTTTTTTTGTTTGCAAGCAGCAGATTACGCGCAGAAAAAAAGGATCTCAAGAAGATCCTTTGATCTTTTC
TACGGGGTCTGACGCTCAGTGGAACGAAAACTCACGTTAAGGGATTTTGGTCATGAGATTATCAAAAAGG
ATCTTCACCTAGATCCTTTTAAATTAAAAATGAAGTTTTAAATCAATCTAAAGTATATATGAGTAAACTT
GGTCTGACAGTTACCAATGCTTAATCAGTGAGGCACCTATCTCAGCGATCTGTCTATTTCGTTCATCCAT
AGTTGCCTGACTCCCCGTCGTGTAGATAACTACGATACGGGAGGGCTTACCATCTGGCCCCAGTGCTGCA
ATGATACCGCGAGACCCACGCTCACCGGCTCCAGATTTATCAGCAATAAACCAGCCAGCCGGAAGGGCCG
AGCGCAGAAGTGGTCCTGCAACTTTATCCGCCTCCATCCAGTCTATTAATTGTTGCCGGGAAGCTAGAGT
AAGTAGTTCGCCAGTTAATAGTTTGCGCAACGTTGTTGCCATTGCTACAGGCATCGTGGTGTCACGCTCG
TCGTTTGGTATGGCTTCATTCAGCTCCGGTTCCCAACGATCAAGGCGAGTTACATGATCCCCCATGTTGT
GCAAAAAAGCGGTTAGCTCCTTCGGTCCTCCGATCGTTGTCAGAAGTAAGTTGGCCGCAGTGTTATCACT
CATGGTTATGGCAGCACTGCATAATTCTCTTACTGTCATGCCATCCGTAAGATGCTTTTCTGTGACTGGT
GAGTACTCAACCAAGTCATTCTGAGAATAGTGTATGCGGCGACCGAGTTGCTCTTGCCCGGCGTCAATAC
GGGATAATACCGCGCCACATAGCAGAACTTTAAAAGTGCTCATCATTGGAAAACGTTCTTCGGGGCGAAA
ACTCTCAAGGATCTTACCGCTGTTGAGATCCAGTTCGATGTAACCCACTCGTGCACCCAACTGATCTTCA
GCATCTTTTACTTTCACCAGCGTTTCTGGGTGAGCAAAAACAGGAAGGCAAAATGCCGCAAAAAAGGGAA
TAAGGGCGACACGGAAATGTTGAATACTCATACTCTTCCTTTTTCAATATTATTGAAGCATTTATCAGGG
TTATTGTCTCATGAGCGGATACATATTTGAATGTATTTAGAAAAATAAACAAATAGGGGTTCCGCGCACA
TTTCCCCGAAAAGTGCCACCTGACG
Features (pLannotate 1.2.2; 31 found; start..end, strand, type, name):
     30..82      -  misc_feature   bom (fragment): basis of mobility region from pBR322
    237..616     +  enhancer       CMV enhancer: human cytomegalovirus immediate early enhancer
    617..816     +  promoter       CMV promoter: human cytomegalovirus (CMV) immediate early promoter
    834..1014    +  LTR            5' LTR (truncated): truncated 5' long terminal repeat (LTR) from HIV-1
   1061..1186    +  misc_feature   HIV-1 Ψ: packaging signal of human immunodeficiency virus type 1
   1170..1533    +  CDS            HIV-1 gag (fragment): gag protein from human immunodeficiency virus 1; gag
   1679..1912    +  misc_feature   RRE: The Rev response element (RRE) of HIV-1 allows for Rev-dependent mRNA export from the nucleus to the cytoplasm.
   2289..2389    +  CDS            Rev (fragment): human immunodeficiency virus 1 (HIV-1) Rev protein; rev; enhances nuclear export of unspliced and incompletely spliced viral mRNAs
   2439..2556    +  misc_feature   cPPT/CTS: central polypurine tract and central termination sequence of HIV-1
   2621..3832    +  promoter       UbC promoter: human ubiquitin C promoter
   3843..3865    -  misc_feature   MCS (fragment): pUC18/19 multiple cloning site
   3872..4489    +  CDS            SNAP25: SNP25_BOVIN - Experimental evidence at protein level: Swiss-Prot protein existence level 1. t-SNARE involved in the molecular regulation of neurotransmitter release. May play an important role in the synaptic function of specific neuronal systems. Associates with proteins involved in vesicle docking and membrane fusion. Regulates plasma membrane recycling through its interaction with CENPF. Modulates the gating characteristics of the delayed rectifier voltage-dependent potassium channel KCNB1 in pancreatic beta cells (By similarity). From Bos taurus (Bovine).
   4505..4528    +  misc_feature   MCS (fragment): pBluescript multiple cloning site
   4528..5116    +  misc_feature   WPRE: woodchuck hepatitis virus posttranscriptional regulatory element
   5053..5634    +  CDS            nef (fragment): NEF_HV1H2 - Experimental evidence at protein level: Swiss-Prot protein existence level 1. Extracellular Nef protein targets CD4(+) T-lymphocytes for apoptosis by interacting with CXCR4 surface receptors. From Human immunodeficiency virus type 1 group M subtype B (isolate HXB2) (HIV-1).
   5641..5821    +  LTR            5' LTR (truncated): truncated 5' long terminal repeat (LTR) from HIV-1
   5853..6077    +  polyA_signal   bGH poly(A) signal: bovine growth hormone polyadenylation signal
   6081..6102    +  promoter       SV40 promoter (fragment): SV40 enhancer and early promoter
   6123..6551    +  rep_origin     f1 ori (sequence partly withheld): f1 bacteriophage origin of replication; arrow indicates direction of (+) strand synthesis
   6565..6894    +  promoter       SV40 promoter: SV40 enhancer and early promoter
   6942..6989    +  promoter       EM7 promoter: synthetic bacterial promoter&nbsp
   7008..7382    +  CDS            BleoR: antibiotic-binding protein; Sh ble from Streptoalloteichus hindustanus; confers resistance to bleomycin, phleomycin, and Zeocin™
   7392..7517    +  CDS            ble (fragment): BLE_KLEPN - Experimental evidence at protein level: Swiss-Prot protein existence level 1. Binding protein with a strong affinity to the bleomycin family of antibiotics. Binds to CL990; an antimitotic-antibiotic compound. From Klebsiella pneumoniae.
   7512..7633    +  polyA_signal   SV40 poly(A) signal: SV40 polyadenylation signal
   7706..7722    -  protein_bind   lac operator: The lac repressor binds to the lac operator to inhibit transcription in E. coli. This inhibition can be relieved by adding lactose or isopropyl-β-D-thiogalactopyranoside (IPTG). lac repressor encoded by lacI
   7730..7760    -  promoter       lac promoter: promoter for the E. coli lac operon
   7775..7796    -  protein_bind   CAP binding site: CAP binding activates transcription in the presence of cAMP. E. coli catabolite activator protein
   7809..7901    -  CDS            lacI (fragment): lac repressor; lacI; The lac repressor binds to the lac operator to inhibit transcription in E. coli. This inhibition can be relieved by adding lactose or isopropyl-β-D-thiogalactopyranoside (IPTG).
   8084..8672    -  rep_origin     ori: high-copy-number ColE1/pMB1/pBR322/pUC origin of replication
   8843..9703    -  CDS            AmpR: β-lactamase; bla; confers resistance to ampicillin, carbenicillin, and related antibiotics
   9704..9808    -  promoter       AmpR promoter: bla
