[The description below was written by a language model from this plasmid's Addgene catalogue record and pLannotate feature annotations shown in this document.]
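Description:
pFUW-SNAP25B-G43R is an HIV-1-derived lentiviral transfer plasmid built on the pFUW backbone for expressing a disease-associated variant of human SNAP-25 in mammalian cells. In bacteria it replicates from a high-copy ColE1/pUC-type origin and is selected with ampicillin through the bla gene. An f1 origin is also present. The backbone additionally carries an SV40/EM7-driven bleomycin/Zeocin resistance cassette with an SV40 poly(A) signal. This cassette lies outside the LTR-flanked region, so it would not be carried into transduced cells.

The viral portion has a third-generation layout. A CMV enhancer/promoter is fused to a truncated 5' LTR to drive genomic RNA production in packaging cells. It is followed by the Ψ packaging signal with a partial gag sequence, the Rev response element for Rev-dependent nuclear export, and the cPPT/CTS. The internal expression cassette uses the human ubiquitin C promoter to drive the SNAP25B coding sequence, cloned between EcoRI and BamHI sites, with a WPRE downstream to enhance transcript expression. A truncated 3' LTR and a bGH poly(A) signal close the unit.

The insert encodes the t-SNARE SNAP-25 isoform B carrying the G43R substitution, plus a silent codon change at residue 3 noted by the depositor. The annotation tool matched the ORF to the bovine ortholog, but the record gives the species as human. The annotated coding region spans about 620 bp, shorter than the listed 1140 bp insert size, and no tag or reporter is annotated. According to the associated publication, the construct serves to study how SNAP25 encephalopathy mutations affect neurotransmitter release, including aberrant spontaneous release.
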