Addgene plasmid #248124: pFUW-SNAP25B-G43R
Purpose: Mammalian expression lentiviral vector encoding the Synaptosomal-Associated Protein (SNAP-25) with G43R mutation
Depositing lab: Ege Kavalali. Depositing organization: Vanderbilt University. Publication: Role of Aberrant Spontaneous Neurotransmission in SNAP25-Associated Encephalopathies. Alten B, Zhou Q, Shin OH, Esquivies L, Lin PY, White KI, Sun R, Chung WK, Monteggia LM, Brunger AT, Kavalali ET. Neuron. 2021 Jan 6;109(1):59-72.e5. doi: 10.1016/j.neuron.2020.10.012. Epub 2020 Nov 3. PubMed 33147442.
Backbone
  Vector backbone: pFUW
  Backbone size w/o insert (bp): 9124
  Vector type: Mammalian Expression
Growth in bacteria
  Bacterial resistance: Ampicillin, 100 μg/mL
  Growth temperature: 37°C
  Growth strain: DH5alpha
  Copy number: High Copy
Gene/Insert
  Gene/Insert name: SNAP25B-G43R
  Species: H. sapiens (human)
  Insert size (bp): 1140
  Mutation: G43R
  Entrez Gene: SNAP25 (a.k.a. CMS18, RIC-4, RIC4, SEC9, SNAP, SNAP-25, SUP, bA416N4.2, dJ1068F16.2)
  Promoter: Ubiquitin
  Cloning method: Restriction Enzyme; 5′ cloning site EcoRI (not destroyed); 3′ cloning site BamHI (not destroyed)
  Sequencing primers: 5′ ttgaaatgtaatcatttgggtc; 3′ aggttgattatcgataagcttg
Resource information
  A portion of this plasmid was derived from a plasmid made by: Dr. David Baltimore
Terms and licenses: Academic/Nonprofit Terms; Industry Terms: Not Available to Industry
Depositor comments: Human SNAP25B with a silent mutation at residue #3 GAA for GAG [E]
How to cite: pFUW-SNAP25B-G43R was a gift from Ege Kavalali (Addgene plasmid # 248124 ; http://n2t.net/addgene:248124 ; RRID:Addgene_248124)
