>Addgene plasmid #248124 | pFUW-SNAP25B-G43R | depositor partial sequence | sequence record 489203 | SNAP25B-G43R seq using pFUW 5-sequencing primer
ATTGTCCGCTAAATTCTGGCCGTTTTTGGCTTTTTTGTTAGACGAAGCTTGGGCTGCAGGTCGACTCTAG
AGGATCGAATTCATGGCCGAGGACGCAGACATGCGCAATGAGCTGGAGGAGATGCAGCGAAGGGCTGACC
AGTTGGCTGATGAGTCGCTGGAAAGCACCCGTCGTATGCTGCAACTGGTTGAAGAGAGTAAAGATGCTCG
TATCAGGACTTTGGTTATGTTGGATGAACAAGGAGAACAACTGGAACGCATTGAGGAAGGGATGGACCAA
ATCAATAAGGACATGAAAGAAGCAGAAAAGAATTTGACGGACCTAGGAAAATTCTGCGGGCTTTGTGTGT
GTCCCTGTAACAAGCTTAAATCAAGTGATGCTTACAAAAAAGCCTGGGGCAATAATCAGGACGGAGTGGT
GGCCAGCCAGCCTGCTCGTGTAGTGGACGAACGGGAGCAGATGGCCATCAGTGGCGGCTTCATCCGCAGG
GTAACAAATGATGCCCGAGAAAATGAAATGGATGAAAACCTAGAGCAGGTGAGCGGCATCATCGGGAACC
TCCGTCACATGGCCCTGGATATGGGCAATGAGATCGATACACAGAATCGCCAGATCGACAGGATCATGGA
GAAGGCTGATTCCAACAAAACCAGAATTGATGAGGCCAACCAACGTGCAACAAAGATGCTGGGAAGTGGT
TAAGGATCCGTTAACAATTCGATATCAAGCTTATCGATAATCAACCTCTGGATTACAAAATTTGTGAAAG
ATTGACTGGTATTCTTAACTATGTTGCTCCTTTTACGCTATGTGGATACGCTGCTTTAATGCCTTTGTAT
CATGCTATTGCTTCCCGTATGGCTTTCATTTTCTCCTCCTTGTATAAATCCTGG
